Addgene plasmid #231742: pBIG1e-CDK12deltaCTD/Cyclin K
Purpose: Protein expression in insect cells
Depositing lab: Jesper Svejstrup. Depositing organization: University of Copenhagen. Publication: PAF1C-mediated activation of CDK12/13 kinase activity is critical for CTD phosphorylation and transcript elongation. Lopez Martinez D, Todorovski I, Noe Gonzalez M, Rusimbi C, Blears D, Khallou N, Han Z, Dirac-Svejstrup AB, Svejstrup JQ. Mol Cell. 2025 May 15;85(10):1952-1967.e8. doi: 10.1016/j.molcel.2025.04.012. Epub 2025 May 1. PubMed 40315851.
Backbone
  Vector backbone: pBIG1e
  Vector type: Insect Expression
Growth in bacteria
  Bacterial resistance: Ampicillin, 100 μg/mL
  Growth temperature: 37°C
  Growth strain: DH5alpha
  Copy number: High Copy
Gene/Insert 1
  Gene/Insert name: CDK12
  Species: H. sapiens (human)
  Mutation: CDK12(1-1082)
  Entrez Gene: CDK12 (a.k.a. CRK7, CRKR, CRKRS)
  Tag / fusion protein: Flag-3C (N terminal on insert)
  Cloning method: Gibson Cloning
Gene/Insert 2
  Gene/Insert name: CCNK
  Species: H. sapiens (human)
  Entrez Gene: CCNK (a.k.a. CPR4, IDDHDF)
Terms and licenses: Academic/Nonprofit Terms; Industry Terms: Not Available to Industry
Depositor comments: Please visit https://doi.org/10.1101/2024.10.14.618141 for bioRxiv preprint.
How to cite: pBIG1e-CDK12deltaCTD/Cyclin K was a gift from Jesper Svejstrup (Addgene plasmid # 231742 ; http://n2t.net/addgene:231742 ; RRID:Addgene_231742)
