[The description below was written by a language model from this plasmid's Addgene catalogue record and pLannotate feature annotations shown in this document.]
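Description:
pBIG1e-CDK12deltaCTD/Cyclin K is a 12 kb multigene baculovirus transfer plasmid built on the pBIG1e backbone for co-expressing a human kinase–cyclin pair in insect cells. In E. coli it replicates from a high-copy ColE1/pUC-type origin and is selected with ampicillin through the bla gene. The annotation also finds an f1 origin, a spectinomycin/streptomycin resistance gene (aadA) and a gentamicin acetyltransferase gene. Tn7L and Tn7R ends are present, the arrangement used to transpose an expression payload and its gentamicin marker into a baculovirus bacmid. A loxP site and a short R6K γ origin fragment are also detected, likely remnants of the modular vector system.

The payload consists of two independent expression cassettes in the same orientation, each driven by the very late baculovirus polyhedrin promoter and terminated by an SV40 polyadenylation signal. One cassette encodes human CDK12 truncated to residues 1-1082, removing the C-terminal region as the name indicates. It carries an N-terminal FLAG epitope followed by an HRV 3C (PreScission) protease site, allowing affinity capture and subsequent tag removal. The second cassette encodes human cyclin K (CCNK), the activating regulatory subunit of CDK12, with no tag recorded. The brief SET1 and large T antigen hits flanking the poly(A) signals are probably incidental matches within cassette sequences rather than functional coding regions.

Co-expression from a single baculovirus should yield the assembled CDK12/cyclin K complex, purifiable through the FLAG tag on the kinase. The associated work concerns regulation of CDK12/13 activity toward the RNA polymerase II C-terminal domain, so the recombinant complex is suited to biochemical and kinase assays.
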