Features (pLannotate 1.2.2; 28 found; start..end, strand, type, name):
   1103..1194    -  promoter       polyhedrin promoter: polh from Autographa californica; promoter for the baculovirus polyhedrin gene
   1272..1321    -  CDS            SET1 (fragment): solubility-enhancement tag derived from T7 phage gene 10B
   1350..1484    -  polyA_signal   SV40 poly(A) signal: SV40 polyadenylation signal
   1507..1590    -  CDS            large T antigen (fragment): large T antigen from SV40 (simian virus 40)
   1617..4862    -  CDS            CDK12 (fragment): CDK12_HUMAN - Also known as CRK7, CRKRS, KIAA0904. Experimental evidence at protein level: Swiss-Prot protein existence level 1. Cyclin-dependent kinase that phosphorylates the C-terminal domain (CTD) of the large subunit of RNA polymerase II (POLR2A), thereby acting as a key regulator of transcription elongation. Regulates the expression of genes involved in DNA repair and is required for the maintenance of genomic stability. Preferentially phosphorylates 'Ser-5' in CTD repeats that are already phosphorylated at 'Ser-7', but can also phosphorylate 'Ser-2'. Required for RNA splicing, possibly
   4863..4886    -  CDS            HRV 3C site: recognition and cleavage site for human rhinovirus 3C and PreScission proteases
   4893..4913    -  CDS            FLAG (fragment): FLAG® epitope tag, followed by an enterokinase cleavage site
   4962..5053    -  promoter       polyhedrin promoter: polh from Autographa californica; promoter for the baculovirus polyhedrin gene
   5148..5196    -  polyA_signal   HSV TK poly(A) signal: herpes simplex virus thymidine kinase polyadenylation signal (Cole and Stacy, 1985)
   5286..5319    -  protein_bind   loxP: Cre-mediated recombination occurs in the 8-bp core sequence (GCATACAT). Cre recombinase
   5348..5375    +  rep_origin     R6K γ ori (fragment): γ replication origin from E. coli plasmid R6K; requires the R6K initiator protein pi for replication
   5375..5737    +  CDS            YPR2_ECOLX (fragment): Protein predicted: Swiss-Prot protein existence level 4. From Escherichia coli.
   5715..5743    +  promoter       Pc promoter: intI1 (promoter lies within the coding sequence); class 1 integron promoter
   5932..6465    +  CDS            GmR: gentamycin acetyltransferase; aacC1; confers resistance to gentamycin
   6532..6756    +  mobile_element Tn7R: mini-Tn7 element (right end of the Tn7 transposon) Tn7
   6824..6875    +  misc_feature   bom (fragment): basis of mobility region from pBR322
   7061..7649    -  rep_origin     ori: high-copy-number ColE1/pMB1/pBR322/pUC origin of replication
   7820..8680    -  CDS            AmpR: β-lactamase; bla; confers resistance to ampicillin, carbenicillin, and related antibiotics
   8681..8785    -  promoter       AmpR promoter: bla
   8811..9265    -  rep_origin     f1 ori (sequence partly withheld): f1 bacteriophage origin of replication; arrow indicates direction of (+) strand synthesis
   9306..10097   -  CDS            SmR: aminoglycoside adenylyltransferase (Murphy, 1985); aadA; confers resistance to spectinomycin and streptomycin
  10104..10160   -  CDS            GmR (fragment): gentamycin acetyltransferase; aacC1; confers resistance to gentamycin
  10246..10326   +  CDS            int (fragment): INT2_ECOLX - Protein inferred from homology: Swiss-Prot protein existence level 3. Putative integrase believed to be involved in the insertion of antibiotic resistance genes into plasmids and transposons. From Escherichia coli.
  10621..10786   +  mobile_element Tn7L: mini-Tn7 element (left end of the Tn7 transposon) Tn7
  11023..11072   -  CDS            SET1 (fragment): solubility-enhancement tag derived from T7 phage gene 10B
  11101..11235   -  polyA_signal   SV40 poly(A) signal: SV40 polyadenylation signal
  11258..11341   -  CDS            large T antigen (fragment): large T antigen from SV40 (simian virus 40)
  11368..1060    -  CDS            CCNK (across the origin): CCNK_HUMAN - Also known as CPR4. Experimental evidence at protein level: Swiss-Prot protein existence level 1. Regulatory subunit of cyclin-dependent kinases that mediates activation of target kinases. Plays a role in transcriptional regulation via its role in regulating the phosphorylation of the C- terminal domain (CTD) of the large subunit of RNA polymerase II (POLR2A). From Homo sapiens (Human).
>Addgene plasmid #231742 | pBIG1e-CDK12deltaCTD/Cyclin K | addgene full sequence | sequence record 463609 | Addgene NGS Result
TAGGTGGTGGTGGTTCTGCTGCTTTGTTCTCTTCTTTGGGAGAAACAACCACGGCTCGCTTAACCTGTCG
GGGAGAACTGGGCTGCGGAGAGGGTTTCTTGGGCTGTTGGGCTGGCTGCTGCTGCTGGGCTGGTTGCTGG
GGGTCCTTCTGCTGGGGCTGGGATGGTTCGGAGCTTTGAGACGGCTGTGACTGCTGTACTTGCGGCACTT
GTGGTGTAGGCTGAAGAGATGGGGGCTGTTGCAGCTGATGGGGGGTGTGATGAGGCATCTGTTGTTTTCC
TTGTGAGTAAAGATCCAGGATTTGGTGGCAGATGTCTTCCAAAACGTCGACCGGGACATCTTGAACAAAC
TGCTCCCACCATCTCCTATACATGGGTTTGGAGGTCCATTCTTGTATTTCAAATTTGCACAAACGTCCTG
CGAGATACATCACTGCTACTGCTATGATCTCTGGTTCCCACTGCAGTGACAAGGTGGTGCAGAGACTGTC
ATTTACAAATGTCCATGCCATTTGAACCAACTTTTGAATTTTGTTTTTATCACCTTTGAGTTGCTTTGCA
TATTTTAGTAGGAACTGGTATGGATGTTCTACCTGTAAATCAAACTTGATGGTCTGCAGTAAGATTCTCT
CCAGAACCATTACTTCCTCCTTTGGGTCATCTCCAAACTGGCCAAATTGTACATCATTTAATAAACTACG
AGCTGTTTTGATGATATCTTTACATTTTTTTGGTGTTTCTTCTACTTTCCCAGCCAGAAAGAGGCAACAG
GCTCCTGTCACATATCTTGGGAATTGCTTGAAGGAATGAAACATATAGAAGCGATGAAAATAAATTATTC
CAGTTGCCAGGGTATCATAGTGTAGCCCCAAACGTGTGCCCACATCAAAGATGAACCGAGCGCCCTCTCG
GCGGTACCGGGCCTCGGTGGCTGGATCAAGTCCTTCAAGTTGTGAGGGTGTATGAGCCAAGTCTTTCTTA
TCCCAGTACCAACATGGCTTTGTGTGGTCCAGGTTTGCTGAAGTTACTGAAGGGCTTGAATTTTCTTTAT
TCTCCTTCATGGATCCGCGCCCGATGGTGGGACGGTATGAATAATCCGGAATATTTATAGGTTTTTTTAT
TACAAAACTGTTACGAAAACAGTAAAATACTTATTTATTTGCGAGATGGTTATCATTTTAATTATCTCCA
TGATCTATTAATATTCCGGAGTAGGTCGATTTAAACGTGCAATAGTATCCAGTTTATTTAAATGGTTATG
ATAGTTATTGCTCAGCGGTGGCAGCAGCCAACTCAGCTTCCTTTCGGGCTTTGTTAGCAGCCGGATCTTC
TAGGCTCAAGCAGTGATCAGATCCAGACATGATAAGATACATTGATGAGTTTGGACAAACCACAACTAGA
ATGCAGTGAAAAAAATGCTTTATTTGTGAAATTTGTGATGCTATTGCTTTATTTGTAACCATTATAAGCT
GCAATAAACAAGTTAACAACAACAATTGCATTCATTTTATGTTTCAGGTTCAGGGGGAGGTGTGGGAGGT
TTTTTAAAGCAAGTAAAACCTCTACAAATGTGGTATGGCTGATTATGATCCTCTAGTACTTCTCGACAAG
CTTTTAGCTGTTCTTCACAGGCTCAGTACTTGTCCCTGAGGTAGTTTCTTTTCGAGAAGTTTTGGATGGA
GGTGGCTCTTCGACTACAACACCACTTTGTCGCTGACGTCGCCGTTTCTTACTCCACAACTCATGGCAAT
CCTGCCAGTGGGGGAGGTCTGGAGGAGCCATTTTGCTGAGTTCGACATCTTTAAGGAAGTCGCTCTGTAG
GGTCTGTTCAGCTGTGCACCGCTTACTAGGATCTAGTGTCAGCATGTGGTCCAATAAATCAAGTGCTGCA
GAAGGAATGAAAGAGAATTCTTCTCGTAGACGCCTTCGATATTGCTTCTTCGGTTTCATGGTGTTGAAGT
AGGGCAGTTTGATAACATCAGGCCACACAGCTGGACAAGGGCTACCACAAAGTCGGCTGATCAGTTCTAG
CTGAGCCAGTTCCAGATTGGCTTGAAAAATAGGCTTCTTTGTGAATAGTTCCCCAAGAATACATCCACAG
CTCCAAACATCTATGGCTGGTGTGTAACGTTCCTCTCCTAGCAGTAGTTCTGGAGGTCGGTACCACAAAG
TAATGACTTTGTTTGTGTAAGGGCGACTCTCTTCAGAGTTATAGAGCCGAGCAAGTCCAAAATCTGCTAG
TTTGATTTGCCCACTGTTATTCAGCAAAATGTTAGAACACTTAATATCCCGATGCAGGAAATTCTTTTTG
TGACAGTATTCCAATCCTTCCATTAGCTGTTTCATGAACGACTTGATATGGTCCTCAGAAAAGTGCACCA
AACCAGATTCTAGCAGTCCCATTAAGTCATGGTCCATATACTCAAATACAAGGTAAAAGGCACCTTTGTC
CTTCTTGAAATCCAGTGCATCTTGTTTATCTGTGACAATTTCCTTCATGTTAACAACACTTCGGTGGATT
AACTGACGAAGGATTTTGATTTCACGAATGGCTGTGATTGGGAAGCCCTCTTTCTCATTGTCTAGTCTCA
CCTTCTTCAGAGCCACTAGTTCTCCTGTGTCTTTGTCCTTGGCTTTATATACTTGGCCATAGGTTCCTTC
TCCAATAATCCCAATAATGTCAAACTTGTCCACACAGCGTTTCCCCCAGTCGCTTTCTGTTTGTCTTCTT
TCTCCATAACGAGGACAACAAATTTTTGGTCTCTTTTTATATGGTTGCTGAGGTGGTGTGATTGCCTTTG
GTTCTGGAGAGTCTGGGGGAGACAGATCTCCACCAGGGAGCTCTGGAGGGAGAGGAAGGTCTGTGAGTAA
GTGACGTGTCCTCTGTTCCTTCTCTTTCTTCACAGGTTTTGAAGGAAGAGTTTCTTTTGGACTATCCATG
TCATCATCTCCAGGTAATAAGGGTGGGAGGGGCAAAGGAGGCAACGTTGAAGTTTTCAGGTGTGGAATAG
CAGCTGTTACAGATACTTGAGTCTTCACAGAAACCTGTACAGGGGGCTGAGAATTTGCCTGAGAGGACAC
AGCAGATGTCTTTGAGTGAGTAGAAGGGGGCAAAGTTGAAGTACTGGAAGCAGGAACCTGACTAAATGCT
GGCTGAGAAGGAGGCAGAGGTGGTTGCTGTGGAAGAGCTGGTATTGGAGGCAAAGGTGGCAAAGGGGGTG
TCTGAGGTGGAGGGGTAGTAGTTGGTAGAGGGGGTGGGGGAGAAGCAATTGTGGGAAGAGGTGGAGGGGT
CTCCTTTTCTGATGTTTCTGTCTCCTTTGGAGTAACAATCTCCTCTTTCAGTGCTATGGGTTTAGAGTCT
CTTGTTCCCTGTGCTTTCAAATCTTTAACAAGATGCTTCTCGGAGTTCTCATCCAACTTTACTTTCCCTG
TATCTGAAGAATTTTTTACCTCTGTGTTTAGATGTGTTACATTCACCAGTTCAGTATCTGGGGCAGATTT
TTCCAATTTTACACTTCTGGGTAACTTTTTAGACTCCAAACCTGAATCCTTAGCCTCTACTGAACTGTTC
TCTTTTCTAGGCAAAAATACAGGTGAACCCTTGGACTCCTTTCCATCCATCTTTGCTGCAGCAGCAGCAG
CTGCTCTTTCCTTCTTTTTCCTACTGAGTTCAGCTCCCAGACTGGAATTAAGTGGAAGCCTGACAGGTGA
GATACTGGAATGACGACTGCGTGAACTGGATCTCTTCTTTTTACTATGAGAAGATGAATGTCTTGAATAT
GCAGGACTTCTACTTCTGGACTTCATGGATTTCCTACTGGGGAGTGGACTCCGACTCAGAGACCGCTTGC
TCAGGAAAGGGCTGCTGGACCGCCTTCGACCATAGGGACTGGGCGATCGCCCGCTGTAAGAGCCACTTCT
TTCGTAGCTGGACGACCGTCTCCTGCTATAGGGACTGACAGATCTCTGTCGCCTACTGTAGGGGCTCGGT
GACCGGGTGCTGGACTGGTAGGCCGAAGGCTCCTTGTAAGGGGGACTGACCGACTGCCTTCTCGAGGTAC
TTCCAGGACTTTTCTTGTAGGAGTCATAATTGCTCGAGGTATGAGATCGTGAGGGACTAAGGTCATAATC
TTGGCCATAAGAAGCTCCCGAGGGGCTATCATCTTGTTTGGAGCTGTCAGACCACTTCCTGTGGGGGCTC
CTGGATCTCCGTTTTGGGCTGTCCACTGTTTTGTAACTTTTGGGTGTTTCCCTTTTTCGATGACTTTTAC
TCCGGTCTTTGTGCCCAGACTTCAGCTCCCGTTCTTTCCTGGTCTTCTCCTTGTGGAGCTTGGATGACCT
GGATTCCTTGCTGCTGCTTTTGGCTACCTGCGCCTTCCCATAGTCATCAGTCTCCTCATTCGAACGCTTT
GAACTTCCCGATATCCGGTCCTTCATCGATCCCGACTTGCTGGAGACTTCTTGGCTTTTTTCTTTTTCGG
TCTGTTTAGCTTTTAGTAAGTCCCGGGAACGCCTGTGCTGGTGGTGACGATGTTTGTGCAGGCGGTCGCT
CCGATCTGATCCACGACGTTCGTCGTTCTCCCTTCGGTCTAGTTTGAAGGCCATGTCATCGGAGAAGGTG
TCGGAATCAGAGCTGATATCATCATACTCCACCAAAGGTTTGATAACTGTGCCCAGGGATGCTGCTTCGG
GGGTCACCAACCCCATGTCTTTGGAGTGTTTGGACTTATGCCGCTTGTGCTTCGATACCAAGCGGTGACG
CTCTCTGCTGTTAGAGCTGCCGCCTCCCGATGACGGCTGCAAAGTTCCAGAAGCTCCTCCACTCCCGTCC
TTCTTGCCCCCATGTCTCTCTGAATTGGGCATGGGTCCCTGAAAGAGGACTTCAAGATCGAGCTTGTCAT
CGTCGTCCTTGTAGTCCATGGATCCGCGCCCGATGGTGGGACGGTATGAATAATCCGGAATATTTATAGG
TTTTTTTATTACAAAACTGTTACGAAAACAGTAAAATACTTATTTATTTGCGAGATGGTTATCATTTTAA
TTATCTCCATGATCTATTAATATTCCGGAGTAGGTCGATTTAAATCTTTAGACCATAGAGCGTTCACTTG
ACAGAGTGCCAGCCCTGGGACCGAACCCCGCGTTTATGAACAAACGACCCAACACCCGTGCGTTTTATTC
TGTCTTTTTATTGCCGTCATAGCGCGGGTTCCTTCCGGTATTGTCTCCTTCCGTGTTTCAGTTAGCCTCG
ATAAAAACTAAGCTATGTGAACCGTTTAAACCCAGATAACTTCGTATAATGTATGCTATACGAAGTTATG
GTACCGCGGCCGCGTAGAGGATCTGTTGATCAGCAGTTCAACCTGTTGATAGTACAAACAAAGCTGTAGC
CAACCACTAGAACTATAGCTAGAGTCCTGGGCGAACAAACGATGCTCGCCTTCCAGAAAACCGAGGATGC
GAACCACTTCATCCGGGGTCAGCACCACCGGCAAGCGCCGCGACGGCCGAGGTCTACCGATCTCCTGAAG
CAAGGGCAGATCCGTGCACAGCACCTTGCCGTAGAAGAACAGCAAGGCCGCCAATGCCTGACGATGCGTG
GAGACCGAAACCTTGCGCTCGTTCGCCAGCCAGGACAGAAATGCCTCGACTTCGCTGCTGCCCAAGGTTG
CCGGGTGACGCACACCGTGGAAACGGATGAAGGCACAAACCCAGTTGACATAAGCCTGTTCGGTTCGTAA
ACTGTAATGCAAGTAGCGTATGCGCTCACGCAACTGGTCCAGAACCTTGACCGAACGCAGCGGTGGTAAC
GGCGCAGTGGCGGTTTTCATGGCTTGTTATGACTGTTTTTTTGTACAGTCTATGCCTCGGGCATCCAAGC
AGCAAGCGCGTTACGCCGTGGGTCGATGTTTGATGTTATGGAGCAGCAACGATGTTACGCAGCAGCAACG
ATGTTACGCAGCAGGGCAGTCGCCCTAAAACAAAGTTAGGTGGCTCAAGTATGGGCATCATTCGCACATG
TAGGCTCGGCCCTGACCAAGTCAAATCCATGCGGGCTGCTCTTGATCTTTTCGGTCGTGAGTTCGGAGAC
GTAGCCACCTACTCCCAACATCAGCCGGACTCCGATTACCTCGGGAACTTGCTCCGTAGTAAGACATTCA
TCGCGCTTGCTGCCTTCGACCAAGAAGCGGTTGTTGGCGCTCTCGCGGCTTACGTTCTGCCCAAGTTTGA
GCAGCCGCGTAGTGAGATCTATATCTATGATCTCGCAGTCTCCGGCGAGCACCGGAGGCAGGGCATTGCC
ACCGCGCTCATCAATCTCCTCAAGCATGAGGCCAACGCGCTTGGTGCTTATGTGATCTACGTGCAAGCAG
ATTACGGTGACGATCCCGCAGTGGCTCTCTATACAAAGTTGGGCATACGGGAAGAAGTGATGCACTTTGA
TATCGACCCAAGTACCGCCACCTAACAATTCGTTCAAGCCGAGATCGGCTTCCCGGCCGCGGAGTTGTTC
GGTAAATTGTCACAACGCCGCGAATATAGTCTTTACCATGCCCTTGGCCACGCCCCTCTTTAATACGACG
GGCAATTTGCACTTCAGAAAATGAAGAGTTTGCTTTAGCCATAACAAAAGTCCAGTATGCTTTTTCACAG
CATAACTGGACTGATTTCAGTTTACAACTATTCTGTCTAGTTTAAGACTTTATTGTCATAGTTTAGATCT
ATTTTGTTCAGTTTAAGACTTTATTGTCCGCCCACACCCGCTTACGCAGGGCATCCATTTATTACTCAAC
CGTAACCGATTTTGCCAGGTTACGCGGCTGGTCTATGCGGTGTGAAATACCGCACAGATGCGTAAGGAGA
AAATACCGCATCAGGCGCTCTTCCGCTTCCTCGCTCACTGACTCGCTGCGCTCGGTCGTTCGGCTGCGGC
GAGCGGTATCAGCTCACTCAAAGGCGGTAATACGGTTATCCACAGAATCAGGGGATAACGCAGGAAAGAA
CATGTGAGCAAAAGGCCAGCAAAAGGCCAGGAACCGTAAAAAGGCCGCGTTGCTGGCGTTTTTCCATAGG
CTCCGCCCCCCTGACGAGCATCACAAAAATCGACGCTCAAGTCAGAGGTGGCGAAACCCGACAGGACTAT
AAAGATACCAGGCGTTTCCCCCTGGAAGCTCCCTCGTGCGCTCTCCTGTTCCGACCCTGCCGCTTACCGG
ATACCTGTCCGCCTTTCTCCCTTCGGGAAGCGTGGCGCTTTCTCATAGCTCACGCTGTAGGTATCTCAGT
TCGGTGTAGGTCGTTCGCTCCAAGCTGGGCTGTGTGCACGAACCCCCCGTTCAGCCCGACCGCTGCGCCT
TATCCGGTAACTATCGTCTTGAGTCCAACCCGGTAAGACACGACTTATCGCCACTGGCAGCAGCCACTGG
TAACAGGATTAGCAGAGCGAGGTATGTAGGCGGTGCTACAGAGTTCTTGAAGTGGTGGCCTAACTACGGC
TACACTAGAAGAATAGTATTTGGTATCTGCGCTCTGCTGAAGCCAGTTACCTTCGGAAAAAGAGTTGGTA
GCTCTTGATCCGGCAAACAAACCACCGCTGGTAGCGGTGGTTTTTTTGTTTGCAAGCAGCAGATTACGCG
CAGAAAAAAAGGATCTCAAGAAGATCCTTTGATCTTTTCTACGGGGTCTGACGCTCAGTGGAACGAAAAC
TCACGTTAAGGGATTTTGGTCATGAGATTATCAAAAAGGATCTTCACCTAGATCCTTTTAAATTAAAAAT
GAAGTTTTAAATCAATCTAAAGTATATATGAGTAAACTTGGTCTGACAGTTACCAATGCTTAATCAGTGA
GGCACCTATCTCAGCGATCTGTCTATTTCGTTCATCCATAGTTGCCTGACTCCCCGTCGTGTAGATAACT
ACGATACGGGAGGGCTTACCATCTGGCCCCAGTGCTGCAATGATACCGCGAGACCCACGCTCACCGGCTC
CAGATTTATCAGCAATAAACCAGCCAGCCGGAAGGGCCGAGCGCAGAAGTGGTCCTGCAACTTTATCCGC
CTCCATCCAGTCTATTAATTGTTGCCGGGAAGCTAGAGTAAGTAGTTCGCCAGTTAATAGTTTGCGCAAC
GTTGTTGCCATTGCTACAGGCATCGTGGTGTCACGCTCGTCGTTTGGTATGGCTTCATTCAGCTCCGGTT
CCCAACGATCAAGGCGAGTTACATGATCCCCCATGTTGTGCAAAAAAGCGGTTAGCTCCTTCGGTCCTCC
GATCGTTGTCAGAAGTAAGTTGGCCGCAGTGTTATCACTCATGGTTATGGCAGCACTGCATAATTCTCTT
ACTGTCATGCCATCCGTAAGATGCTTTTCTGTGACTGGTGAGTACTCAACCAAGTCATTCTGAGAATAGT
GTATGCGGCGACCGAGTTGCTCTTGCCCGGCGTCAATACGGGATAATACCGCGCCACATAGCAGAACTTT
AAAAGTGCTCATCATTGGAAAACGTTCTTCGGGGCGAAAACTCTCAAGGATCTTACCGCTGTTGAGATCC
AGTTCGATGTAACCCACTCGTGCACCCAACTGATCTTCAGCATCTTTTACTTTCACCAGCGTTTCTGGGT
GAGCAAAAACAGGAAGGCAAAATGCCGCAAAAAAGGGAATAAGGGCGACACGGAAATGTTGAATACTCAT
ACTCTTCCTTTTTCAATATTATTGAAGCATTTATCAGGGTTATTGTCTCATGAGCGGATACATATTTGAA
TGTATTTAGAAAAATAAACAAATAGGGGTTCCGCGCACATTTCCCCGAAAAGTGCCACCTAAATTGTAAG
CGTTAATATTTTGTTAAAATTCGCGTTAAATTTTTGTTAAATCAGCTCATTTTTTAACCAATAGGCCGAA
ATCGGCAAAATCCCTTATAAATCAAAAGAATAGACCGAGATAGGGT
[37 nt withheld, positions 8937-8973]
AAGAACGTGGACTCCAACGTCAAAGG
[49 nt withheld, positions 9000-9048]
T
[91 nt withheld, positions 9050-9140]
G
[124 nt withheld, positions 9142-9265]
CCCATTCGCCAATCCGTCGGCTTGAACGAATTGTTAGACATTATTTGCCGACTACCTTGGTGATCTCGCC
TTTCACGTAGTGGACAAATTCTTCCAACTGATCTGCGCGCGAGGCCAAGCGATCTTCTTCTTGTCCAAGA
TAAGCCTGTCTAGCTTCAAGTATGACGGGCTGATACTGGGCCGGCAGGCGCTCCATTGCCCAGTCGGCAG
CGACATCCTTCGGCGCGATTTTGCCGGTTACTGCGCTGTACCAAATGCGGGACAACGTAAGCACTACATT
TCGCTCATCGCCAGCCCAGTCGGGCGGCGAGTTCCATAGCGTTAAGGTTTCATTTAGCGCCTCAAATAGA
TCCTGTTCAGGAACCGGATCAAAGAGTTCCTCCGCCGCTGGACCTACCAAGGCAACGCTATGTTCTCTTG
CTTTTGTCAGCAAGATAGCCAGATCAATGTCGATCGTGGCTGGCTCGAAGATACCTGCAAGAATGTCATT
GCGCTGCCATTCTCCAAATTGCAGTTCGCGCTTAGCTGGATAACGCCACGGAATGATGTCGTCGTGCACA
ACAATGGTGACTTCTACAGCGCGGAGAATCTCGCTCTCTCCAGGGGAAGCCGAAGTTTCCAAAAGGTCGT
TGATCAAAGCTCGCCGCGTTGTTTCATCAAGCCTTACGGTCACCGTAACCAGCAAATCAATATCACTGTG
TGGCTTCAGGCCGCCATCCACTGCGGAGCCGTACAAATGTACGGCCAGCAACGTCGGTTCGAGATGGCGC
TCGATGACGCCAACTACCTCTGATAGTTGAGTCGATACTTCGGCGATCACCGCTTCCCTCATGATGTTTA
ACTTTGTTTTAGGGCGACTGCCCTGCTGCGTAACATCGTTGCTGCTCCATAACATCAAACATCGACCCAC
GGCGTAACGCGCTTGCTGCTTGGATGCCCGAGGCATAGACTGTACCCCAAAAAAACAGTCATAACAAGCC
ATGAAAACCGCCACTGCGCCGTTACCACCGCTGCGTTCGGTCAAGGTTCTGGACCAGTTGCGTGAGCGCA
TACGCTACTTACCGGTTTATTGACTACCGGAAGCAGTGTGACCGTGTGCTTCTCAAATGCCTGAGGCCAG
TTTGCTCAGGCTCTCCCCGTGGAGGTAATAATTGACGATATGATCATTTATTCTGCCTCCCAGTTCAGGC
TGCAAATAAGCGTTGATATTCAGTCAATTACAAACATTAATAACGAAGAGATGACAGAAAAATTTTCATT
CTGTGACAGAGAAAAAGTAGCCGAAGATGACGGTTTGTCACATGGAGTTGGCAGGATGTTTGATTAAAAA
CATAACAGGAAGAAAAATGCCCCGCTGTGGGCGGACAAAATAGTTGGGAACTGGGAGGGGTGGAAATGGA
GTTTTTAAGGATTATTTAGGGAAGAGTGACAAAATAGATGGGAACTGGGTGTAGCGTCGTAAGCTAATAC
GAAAATTAAAAATGACAAAATAGTTTGGAACTAGATTTCACTTATCTGGTTCGGATCTCCTGTTTAAACC
AAGTCAATGTCAGTGTTTTTAATTAACCCGTAGTGGCTATGGCAGGGCTTGCCGCCCCGACGTTGGCTGC
GAGCCCTGGGCCTTCACCCGAACTTGGGGGTTGGGGTGGGGAAAAGGAAGAAACGCGGGCGTATTGGTCC
CAATGGGGTCTCGGTGGGGTATCGACGTAACCCCGATTGAGATATAGATTTATTTAAATGGTTATGATAG
TTATTGCTCAGCGGTGGCAGCAGCCAACTCAGCTTCCTTTCGGGCTTTGTTAGCAGCCGGATCTTCTAGG
CTCAAGCAGTGATCAGATCCAGACATGATAAGATACATTGATGAGTTTGGACAAACCACAACTAGAATGC
AGTGAAAAAAATGCTTTATTTGTGAAATTTGTGATGCTATTGCTTTATTTGTAACCATTATAAGCTGCAA
TAAACAAGTTAACAACAACAATTGCATTCATTTTATGTTTCAGGTTCAGGGGGAGGTGTGGGAGGTTTTT
TAAAGCAAGTAAAACCTCTACAAATGTGGTATGGCTGATTATGATCCTCTAGTACTTCTCGACAAGCTTT
TATCTCATCCAGGCTGCCCGCCCCAGCCCCCCAACTGGAGGCATGCCGGGTGGGGGAATGGGCGGGGGCA
CAGGAGGCTGTCCTCCAGGGGGGACGGCAGGAGGTGGGTAGCTGGCTGGCGGCAGGCCCAACCCTGGAGG
AGGATGAGGGGGGACTGCGTGGGTAGGCGGGAGGCGTGGGGGTGGGGGTGGGAAGTTGGGGTTGTAGGTG
GGTGGGGGTGGGGGGTAGCCAGGAGTAGGGGGTGGGATGGCAGGTGGGGGGAAGGAGGCTGGGGGAGGAG
GCACAGGTGGCGGGGGCGGGTTGGGCGGGTAGACATGGGGGTGGTAGGGCAGGTGTGCAGGTGGGCCGTA
GGCGGGGGGCAGGGCACCGTAGGAGGGTCCCTCGGTCTTCATCATGGACTGCAGGCTCTGGTAGCCCTCT
CCAGACATGTAGGAGCTGGTGGTGGACATCCCGGTCATGTAGCTGGAGGGGGGTGGGGGCGGGGGCCGGT
GTGGCAGCGGCGGTGGCTGGGGCACAGGGGCCGGGGGGGGCGGGGGGGGGATCTGGGCTTTGGGGGGGGC
AGTGGCATCCACAGGGGCCGGCGGCTCAGCCTCACCTAAGGCAGCAGCGAGGGGAGGCTTCCGGTCTGGG
GGTGGGTGGGCTGGAGGCAACGGTGGATGAGTGGTCTCAATTTTGGGGATTT
